>Addgene plasmid #249577 | pCMV-CRY2hiclu-mCherry | addgene full sequence | sequence record 496414 | Addgene NGS Result
GTTATTAATAGTAATCAATTACGGGGTCATTAGTTCATAGCCCATATATGGAGTTCCGCGTTACATAACT
TACGGTAAATGGCCCGCCTGGCTGACCGCCCAACGACCCCCGCCCATTGACGTCAATAATGACGTATGTT
CCCATAGTAACGCCAATAGGGACTTTCCATTGACGTCAATGGGTGGAGTATTTACGGTAAACTGCCCACT
TGGCAGTACATCAAGTGTATCATATGCCAAGTACGCCCCCTATTGACGTCAATGACGGTAAATGGCCCGC
CTGGCATTATGCCCAGTACATGACCTTATGGGACTTTCCTACTTGGCAGTACATCTACGTATTAGTCATC
GCTATTACCATGGTGATGCGGTTTTGGCAGTACATCAATGGGCGTGGATAGCGGTTTGACTCACGGGGAT
TTCCAAGTCTCCACCCCATTGACGTCAATGGGAGTTTGTTTTGGCACCAAAATCAACGGGACTTTCCAAA
ATGTCGTAACAACTCCGCCCCATTGACGCAAATGGGCGGTAGGCGTGTACGGTGGGAGGTCTATATAAGC
AGAGCTGGTTTAGTGAACCGTCAGATCCGCTAGCGCTACCGGACTCAGATCTCGAGGCCACCATGAAGAT
GGACAAAAAGACTATAGTTTGGTTTAGAAGAGACCTAAGGATTGAGGATAATCCTGCATTAGCAGCAGCT
GCTCACGAAGGATCTGTTTTTCCTGTCTTCATTTGGTGTCCTGAAGAAGAAGGACAGTTTTATCCTGGAA
GAGCTTCAAGATGGTGGATGAAACAATCACTTGCTCACTTATCTCAATCCTTGAAGGCTCTTGGATCTGA
CCTCACTTTAATCAAAACCCACAACACGATTTCAGCGATCTTGGATTGTATCCGCGTTACCGGTGCTACA
AAAGTCGTCTTTAACCACCTCTATGATCCTGTTTCGTTAGTTCGGGACCATACCGTAAAGGAGAAGCTGG
TGGAACGTGGGATCTCTGTGCAAAGCTACAATGGAGATCTATTGTATGAACCGTGGGAGATATACTGCGA
AAAGGGCAAACCTTTTACGAGTTTCAATTCTTACTGGAAGAAATGCTTAGATATGTCGATTGAATCCGTT
ATGCTTCCTCCTCCTTGGCGGTTGATGCCAATAACTGCAGCGGCTGAAGCGATTTGGGCGTGTTCGATTG
AAGAACTAGGGCTGGAGAATGAGGCCGAGAAACCGAGCAATGCGTTGTTAACTAGAGCTTGGTCTCCAGG
ATGGAGCAATGCTGATAAGTTACTAAATGAGTTCATCGAGAAGCAGTTGATAGATTATGCAAAGAACAGC
AAGAAAGTTGTTGGGAATTCTACTTCACTACTTTCTCCGTATCTCCATTTCGGGGAAATAAGCGTCAGAC
ACGTTTTCCAGTGTGCCCGGATGAAACAAATTATATGGGCAAGAGATAAGAACAGTGAAGGAGAAGAAAG
TGCAGATCTTTTTCTTAGGGGAATCGGTTTAAGAGAGTATTCTCGGTATATATGTTTCAACTTCCCGTTT
ACTCACGAGCAATCGTTGTTGAGTCATCTTCGGTTTTTCCCTTGGGATGCTGATGTTGATAAGTTCAAGG
CCTGGAGACAAGGCAGGACCGGTTATCCGTTGGTGGATGCCGGAATGAGAGAGCTTTGGGCTACCGGATG
GATGCATAACAGAATAAGAGTGATTGTTTCAAGCTTTGCTGTGAAGTTTCTTCTCCTTCCATGGAAATGG
GGAATGAAGTATTTCTGGGATACACTTTTGGATGCTGATTTGGAATGTGACATCCTTGGCTGGCAGTATA
TCTCTGGGAGTATCCCCGATGGCCACGAGCTTGATCGCTTGGACAATCCCGCGTTACAAGGCGCCAAATA
TGACCCAGAAGGTGAGTACATAAGGCAATGGCTTCCCGAGCTTGCGAGATTGCCAACTGAATGGATCCAT
CATCCATGGGACGCTCCTTTAACCGTACTCAAAGCTTCTGGTGTGGAACTCGGAACAAACTATGCGAAAC
CCATTGTAGACATCGACACAGCTCGTGAGCTACTAGCTAAAGCTATTTCAAGAACCCGTAGAGCACAGAT
CATGATCGGAGCAGCAGCCCGGGATCCACCGGACCTCGACAACATGGTGAGCAAGGGCGAGGAGGATAAC
ATGGCCATCATCAAGGAGTTCATGCGCTTCAAGGTGCACATGGAGGGCTCCGTGAACGGCCACGAGTTCG
AGATCGAGGGCGAGGGCGAGGGCCGCCCCTACGAGGGCACCCAGACCGCCAAGCTGAAGGTGACCAAGGG
TGGCCCCCTGCCCTTCGCCTGGGACATCCTGTCCCCTCAGTTCATGTACGGCTCCAAGGCCTACGTGAAG
CACCCCGCCGACATCCCCGACTACTTGAAGCTGTCCTTCCCCGAGGGCTTCAAGTGGGAGCGCGTGATGA
ACTTCGAGGACGGCGGCGTGGTGACCGTGACCCAGGACTCCTCCCTGCAGGACGGCGAGTTCATCTACAA
GGTGAAGCTGCGCGGCACCAACTTCCCCTCCGACGGCCCCGTAATGCAGAAGAAGACCATGGGCTGGGAG
GCCTCCTCCGAGCGGATGTACCCCGAGGACGGCGCCCTGAAGGGCGAGATCAAGCAGAGGCTGAAGCTGA
AGGACGGCGGCCACTACGACGCTGAGGTCAAGACCACCTACAAGGCCAAGAAGCCCGTGCAGCTGCCCGG
CGCCTACAACGTCAACATCAAGTTGGACATCACCTCCCACAACGAGGACTACACCATCGTGGAACAGTAC
GAACGCGCCGAGGGCCGCCACTCCACCGGCGGCATGGACGAGCTGTACAAGTAAAGCGGCCGCGACTCTA
GATCATAATCAGCCATACCACATTTGTAGAGGTTTTACTTGCTTTAAAAAACCTCCCACACCTCCCCCTG
AACCTGAAACATAAAATGAATGCAATTGTTGTTGTTAACTTGTTTATTGCAGCTTATAATGGTTACAAAT
AAAGCAATAGCATCACAAATTTCACAAATAAAGCATTTTTTTCACTGCATTCTAGTTGTGGTTTGTCCAA
ACTCATCAATGTATCTTAAGGCGTAAATTGTAAGCGTTAATATTTTGTTAAAATTCGCGTTAAATTTTTG
TTAAATCAGCTCATTTTTTAACCAATAGGCCGAAATCGGCAAAATCCCTTATAAATCAAAAGAATAGACC
GAGATAGGGT
[37 nt withheld, positions 3231-3267]
AAAGAACGTGGACTCCAACGTCAAAGG
[49 nt withheld, positions 3295-3343]
T
[91 nt withheld, positions 3345-3435]
G
[124 nt withheld, positions 3437-3560]
CAGGTGGCACTTTTCGGGGAAATGTGCGCGGAACCCCTATTTGTTTATTTTTCTAAATACATTCAAATAT
GTATCCGCTCATGAGACAATAACCCTGATAAATGCTTCAATAATATTGAAAAAGGAAGAGTCCTGAGGCG
GAAAGAACCAGCTGTGGAATGTGTGTCAGTTAGGGTGTGGAAAGTCCCCAGGCTCCCCAGCAGGCAGAAG
TATGCAAAGCATGCATCTCAATTAGTCAGCAACCAGGTGTGGAAAGTCCCCAGGCTCCCCAGCAGGCAGA
AGTATGCAAAGCATGCATCTCAATTAGTCAGCAACCATAGTCCCGCCCCTAACTCCGCCCATCCCGCCCC
TAACTCCGCCCAGTTCCGCCCATTCTCCGCCCCATGGCTGACTAATTTTTTTTATTTATGCAGAGGCCGA
GGCCGCCTCGGCCTCTGAGCTATTCCAGAAGTAGTGAGGAGGCTTTTTTGGAGGCCTAGGCTTTTGCAAA
GATCGATCAAGAGACAGGATGAGGATCGTTTCGCATGATTGAACAAGATGGATTGCACGCAGGTTCTCCG
GCCGCTTGGGTGGAGAGGCTATTCGGCTATGACTGGGCACAACAGACAATCGGCTGCTCTGATGCCGCCG
TGTTCCGGCTGTCAGCGCAGGGGCGCCCGGTTCTTTTTGTCAAGACCGACCTGTCCGGTGCCCTGAATGA
ACTGCAAGACGAGGCAGCGCGGCTATCGTGGCTGGCCACGACGGGCGTTCCTTGCGCAGCTGTGCTCGAC
GTTGTCACTGAAGCGGGAAGGGACTGGCTGCTATTGGGCGAAGTGCCGGGGCAGGATCTCCTGTCATCTC
ACCTTGCTCCTGCCGAGAAAGTATCCATCATGGCTGATGCAATGCGGCGGCTGCATACGCTTGATCCGGC
TACCTGCCCATTCGACCACCAAGCGAAACATCGCATCGAGCGAGCACGTACTCGGATGGAAGCCGGTCTT
GTCGATCAGGATGATCTGGACGAAGAGCATCAGGGGCTCGCGCCAGCCGAACTGTTCGCCAGGCTCAAGG
CGAGCATGCCCGACGGCGAGGATCTCGTCGTGACCCATGGCGATGCCTGCTTGCCGAATATCATGGTGGA
AAATGGCCGCTTTTCTGGATTCATCGACTGTGGCCGGCTGGGTGTGGCGGACCGCTATCAGGACATAGCG
TTGGCTACCCGTGATATTGCTGAAGAGCTTGGCGGCGAATGGGCTGACCGCTTCCTCGTGCTTTACGGTA
TCGCCGCTCCCGATTCGCAGCGCATCGCCTTCTATCGCCTTCTTGACGAGTTCTTCTGAGCGGGACTCTG
GGGTTCGAAATGACCGACCAAGCGACGCCCAACCTGCCATCACGAGATTTCGATTCCACCGCCGCCTTCT
ATGAAAGGTTGGGCTTCGGAATCGTTTTCCGGGACGCCGGCTGGATGATCCTCCAGCGCGGGGATCTCAT
GCTGGAGTTCTTCGCCCACCCTAGGGGGAGGCTAACTGAAACACGGAAGGAGACAATACCGGAAGGAACC
CGCGCTATGACGGCAATAAAAAGACAGAATAAAACGCACGGTGTTGGGTCGTTTGTTCATAAACGCGGGG
TTCGGTCCCAGGGCTGGCACTCTGTCGATACCCCACCGAGACCCCATTGGGGCCAATACGCCCGCGTTTC
TTCCTTTTCCCCACCCCACCCCCCAAGTTCGGGTGAAGGCCCAGGGCTCGCAGCCAACGTCGGGGCGGCA
GGCCCTGCCATAGCCTCAGGTTACTCATATATACTTTAGATTGATTTAAAACTTCATTTTTAATTTAAAA
GGATCTAGGTGAAGATCCTTTTTGATAATCTCATGACCAAAATCCCTTAACGTGAGTTTTCGTTCCACTG
AGCGTCAGACCCCGTAGAAAAGATCAAAGGATCTTCTTGAGATCCTTTTTTTCTGCGCGTAATCTGCTGC
TTGCAAACAAAAAAACCACCGCTACCAGCGGTGGTTTGTTTGCCGGATCAAGAGCTACCAACTCTTTTTC
CGAAGGTAACTGGCTTCAGCAGAGCGCAGATACCAAATACTGTTCTTCTAGTGTAGCCGTAGTTAGGCCA
CCACTTCAAGAACTCTGTAGCACCGCCTACATACCTCGCTCTGCTAATCCTGTTACCAGTGGCTGCTGCC
AGTGGCGATAAGTCGTGTCTTACCGGGTTGGACTCAAGACGATAGTTACCGGATAAGGCGCAGCGGTCGG
GCTGAACGGGGGGTTCGTGCACACAGCCCAGCTTGGAGCGAACGACCTACACCGAACTGAGATACCTACA
GCGTGAGCTATGAGAAAGCGCCACGCTTCCCGAAGGGAGAAAGGCGGACAGGTATCCGGTAAGCGGCAGG
GTCGGAACAGGAGAGCGCACGAGGGAGCTTCCAGGGGGAAACGCCTGGTATCTTTATAGTCCTGTCGGGT
TTCGCCACCTCTGACTTGAGCGTCGATTTTTGTGATGCTCGTCAGGGGGGCGGAGCCTATGGAAAAACGC
CAGCAACGCGGCCTTTTTACGGTTCCTGGCCTTTTGCTGGCCTTTTGCTCACATGTTCTTTCCTGCGTTA
TCCCCTGATTCTGTGGATAACCGTATTACCGCCATGCATTA
Features (pLannotate 1.2.2; 15 found; start..end, strand, type, name):
     59..362     +  enhancer       CMV enhancer: human cytomegalovirus immediate early enhancer
    363..566     +  promoter       CMV promoter: human cytomegalovirus (CMV) immediate early promoter
    589..616     +  misc_feature   MCS (fragment): multiple cloning site
    623..2116    +  CDS            CRY2PHR: N-terminal photolyase homology region of Arabidopsis thaliana cryptochrome 2 binds to CIB1 upon exposure to blue light (Kennedy et al., 2010)
   2144..2851    +  CDS            mCherry: mCherry is a basic (constitutively fluorescent) red fluorescent protein published in 2004, derived from Discosoma sp.. It is reported to be a very rapidly-maturing monomer with low acid sensitivity.
   2871..2954    +  CDS            large T antigen (fragment): large T antigen from SV40 (simian virus 40)
   2977..3098    +  polyA_signal   SV40 poly(A) signal: SV40 polyadenylation signal
   3132..3560    -  rep_origin     f1 ori (sequence partly withheld): f1 bacteriophage origin of replication; arrow indicates direction of (+) strand synthesis
   3587..3691    +  promoter       AmpR promoter: bla
   3693..4050    +  promoter       SV40 promoter: SV40 enhancer and early promoter
   4085..4879    +  CDS            NeoR/KanR: aminoglycoside phosphotransferase from Tn5; aph(3')-II (or nptII); confers resistance to neomycin, kanamycin, and G418 (Geneticin®)
   4900..5052    +  CDS            ble (fragment): BLE_KLEPN - Experimental evidence at protein level: Swiss-Prot protein existence level 1. Binding protein with a strong affinity to the bleomycin family of antibiotics. Binds to CL990; an antimitotic-antibiotic compound. From Klebsiella pneumoniae.
   5111..5158    +  polyA_signal   HSV TK poly(A) signal: herpes simplex virus thymidine kinase polyadenylation signal (Cole and Stacy, 1985)
   5249..5265    -  polyA_signal   bGH poly(A) signal (fragment): bovine growth hormone polyadenylation signal
   5487..6075    +  rep_origin     ori: high-copy-number ColE1/pMB1/pBR322/pUC origin of replication
