[The description below was written by a language model from this plasmid's Addgene catalogue record and pLannotate feature annotations shown in this document.]
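Description:
pCMV-CRY2hiclu-mCherry is a 6.2 kb mammalian expression plasmid built on the pmCherry-N1 backbone and intended for transient expression of a light-responsive fusion protein in mammalian cells. It is propagated in E. coli through a high-copy ColE1/pUC-type origin and selected with kanamycin. The NeoR/KanR (aph(3')-II) gene sits behind tandem bacterial (bla) and SV40 early promoters and is terminated by an HSV TK polyadenylation signal, so the same marker can also confer G418 resistance in mammalian cells. An f1 origin is present as well. Short annotated fragments of ble, SV40 large T antigen and a bGH poly(A) signal appear to be backbone remnants or partial annotation matches rather than functional units.

The payload is driven by the human CMV immediate-early enhancer and promoter and terminated by an SV40 poly(A) signal. It encodes the N-terminal photolyase homology region of Arabidopsis thaliana cryptochrome 2 (CRY2PHR), fused at its C terminus to the monomeric red fluorescent protein mCherry. The CRY2 portion carries the E490R substitution and a change of residues 504–507 from VATM to DLDN, introduced by site-directed mutagenesis of an earlier CRY2high-mCherry plasmid; the resulting variant is called CRY2hiclu. CRY2PHR is a blue-light-sensing module widely used in optogenetics, and the variant name suggests enhanced light-induced clustering, although the record does not describe its properties. The mCherry tag allows the fusion's localisation to be followed by fluorescence microscopy. The plasmid was deposited in connection with work on an optogenetic tool, OptoLoop, for probing the functional role of genome organization, and the record refers to that article for details of its use.
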