Addgene plasmid #249577: pCMV-CRY2hiclu-mCherry
Purpose: Vector for transient expression of CRY2hiclu-mCherry in mammalian cells
Depositing lab: Tom Misteli. Depositing organization: National Cancer Institute (NCI). Publication: OptoLoop: An optogenetic tool to probe the functional role of genome organization. Stortz M, Keikhosravi A, Pegoraro G, Misteli T. J Cell Sci. 2026 Jan 19:jcs.264574. doi: 10.1242/jcs.264574. PubMed 41549960.
Backbone
  Vector backbone: pmCherry-N1
  Backbone size w/o insert (bp): 4670
  Total vector size (bp): 6191
  Vector type: Mammalian Expression
Growth in bacteria
  Bacterial resistance: Kanamycin, 50 μg/mL
  Growth temperature: 37°C
  Growth strain: DH5alpha
  Copy number: Unknown
Gene/Insert
  Gene/Insert name: CRY2PHR E490R/DLDN (alt name: CRY2hiclu)
  Species: A. thaliana (mustard weed)
  Insert size (bp): 1521
  Mutation: Mutated VATM to DLDN (residues 504-507) from CRY2high-mCherry (Addgene #104063)
  GenBank ID: 839529
  Promoter: CMV
  Tag / fusion protein: mCherry (C terminal on insert)
  Cloning method: Other
  Sequencing primers: 5′ CMV-Forward
Terms and licenses: Academic/Nonprofit Terms; Industry Terms: Not Available to Industry
Depositor comments: Please refer to related article for further details about the origin and use of this plasmid. Site-directed mutagenesis was performed over vector made by Bianxiao Cui Lab (Addgene #104063). Please visit https://doi.org/10.1101/2025.11.06.686574 for bioRxiv preprint.
How to cite: pCMV-CRY2hiclu-mCherry was a gift from Tom Misteli (Addgene plasmid # 249577 ; http://n2t.net/addgene:249577 ; RRID:Addgene_249577)
